>Addgene plasmid #173107 | PARG-c002 | addgene full sequence | sequence record 347991 | Addgene NGS Result
ATGCACCATCATCATCATCATGTGAGCAAGGGCGAGGAGCTGTTCACCGGGGTGGTGCCCATCCTGGTCG
AGCTGGACGGCGACGTAAACGGCCACAGGTTCAGCGTGTCCGGCGAGGGCGAGGGCGATGCCACCTACGG
CAAGCTGACCCTGAAGTTCATCTGCACCACCGGCAAGCTGCCCGTGCCCTGGCCCACCCTCGTGACCACC
CTGACCTGGGGCGTGCAGTGCTTCGCCCGCTACCCCGACCACATGAAGCAGCACGACTTCTTCAAGTCCG
CCATGCCCGAAGGCTACGTCCAGGAGCGTACCATCTTCTTCAAGGACGACGGCAACTACAAGACCCGCGC
CGAGGTGAAGTTCGAGGGCGACACCCTGGTGAACCGCATCGAGCTGAAGGGCATCGACTTCAAGGAGGAC
GGCAACATCCTGGGGCACAAGCTGGAGTACAACGCCATCAGCGACAACGTCTATATCACCGCCGACAAGC
AGAAGAACGGCATCAAGGCCCACTTCAAGATCCGCCACAACATCGAGGACGGCAGCGTGCAGCTCGCCGA
CCACTACCAGCAGAACACCCCCATCGGCGACGGCCCCGTGCTGCTGCCCGACAACCACTACCTGAGCACC
CAGTCCAAGCTGAGCAAAGACCCCAACGAGAAGCGCGATCACATGGTCCTGCTGGAGTTCGTGACCGCCG
CCGGGATCACTCTCGGCATGGACGAGCTGTACAAGTCTTCTGGTGTAGATCTGGGTACCGAGAACTTGTA
CTTCCAATCCATGTCTCCAGATAAGAAGTGGCTTGGAACTCCCATTGAGGAGATGAGAAGAATGCCTCGG
TGTGGGATCCGGCTGCCTCTCTTGAGACCATCTGCCAATCACACAGTAACTATTCGGGTAGATCTTTTGC
GAGCAGGAGAAGTTCCTAAACCTTTTCCAACACATTATAAAGATTTGTGGGATAACAAGCATGTTAAAAT
GCCTTGTTCAGAACAAAATTTGTACCCAGTGGAAGATGAGAATGGTGAGCGAACTGCGGGGAGCCGGTGG
GAGCTCATTCAGACTGCACTTCTCAACAAATTTACACGACCCCAAAACTTGAAGGATGCTATTCTGAAAT
ACAATGTGGCATATTCTAAGAAATGGGACTTTACAGCTTTGATCGATTTCTGGGATAAGGTACTTGAAGA
AGCAGAAGCTCAACATTTATATCAGTCCATCTTGCCTGATATGGTGAAAATTGCACTCTGTCTGCCAAAT
ATTTGCACCCAGCCAATACCACTCCTGAAACAGAAGATGAATCATTCCATCACAATGTCGCAGGAACAGA
TTGCCAGTCTTTTAGCTAATGCTTTCTTCTGCACATTTCCACGACGAAATGCTAAGATGAAATCGGAGTA
TTCTAGTTACCCAGACATTAACTTCAATCGATTGTTTGAGGGACGTTCATCAAGGAAACCGGAGAAACTT
AAAACGCTCTTCTGCTACTTTAGAAGAGTCACAGAGAAAAAACCTACTGGGTTGGTGACATTTACAAGAC
AGAGTCTTGAAGATTTTCCAGAATGGGAAAGATGTGAAAAACCCTTGACACGATTGCATGTCACTTACGA
AGGTACCATAGAAGAAAATGGCCAAGGCATGCTACAGGTGGATTTTGCAAATCGTTTTGTTGGAGGTGGT
GTAACCAGTGCAGGACTTGTGCAAGAAGAAATCCGCTTTTTAATCAATCCTGAGTTGATTATTTCACGGC
TCTTCACTGAGGTGCTGGATCACAATGAATGTCTAATTATCACAGGTACTGAGCAGTACAGTGAATACAC
AGGCTATGCTGAGACATATCGTTGGTCCCGGAGCCACGAAGATGGGAGTGAAAGGGACGACTGGCAGCGG
CGCTGCACTGAGATCGTTGCCATCGATGCTCTTCACTTCAGACGCTACCTCGATCAGTTTGTGCCTGAGA
AAATGAGACGCGAGCTGAACAAGGCTTACTGTGGATTTCTCCGTCCTGGAGTTTCTTCAGAGAATCTTTC
TGCAGTGGCCACAGGAAACTGGGGCTGTGGTGCCTTTGGGGGTGATGCCAGGTTAAAAGCCTTAATACAG
ATATTGGCAGCTGCTGCAGCTGAGCGAGATGTGGTTTATTTCACCTTTGGGGACTCAGAATTGATGAGAG
ACATTTACAGCATGCACATTTTCCTTACTGAAAGGAAACTCACTGTTGGAGATGTGTATAAGCTGTTGCT
ACGATACTACAATGAAGAATGCAGAAACTGTTCCACCCCTGGACCAGACATCAAGCTTTATCCATTCATA
TACCATGCTGTCGAGTCCTGTGCAGAGACCGCTGACCATTCAGGGCAAAGGACAGGGACCTAAGACGGTC
TCCAGTAAAGGTGGATACGGATCCGAATTCGAGCTCCGTCGACAAGCTTGCGGCCGCACTCGAGCACCAC
CACCACCACCACTGAGATCCGGCTGCTAACAAAGCCCGAAAGGAAGCTGAGTTGGCTGCTGCCACCGCTG
AGCAATAACTAGCATAACCCCTTGGGGCCTCTAAACGGGTCTTGAGGGGTTTTTTGCTGAAAGGAGGAAC
TATATCCGGATTGGCGAATGGG
[124 nt withheld, positions 2613-2736]
C
[91 nt withheld, positions 2738-2828]
A
[49 nt withheld, positions 2830-2878]
CCTTTGACGTTGGAGTCCACGTTCTTT
[37 nt withheld, positions 2906-2942]
ACCCTATCTCGGTCTATTCTTTTGATTTATAAGGGATTTTGCCGATTTCGGCCTATTGGTTAAAAAATGA
GCTGATTTAACAAAAATTTAACGCGAATTTTAACAAAATATTAACGCTTACAATTTAGGTGGCACTTTTC
GGGGAAATGTGCGCGGAACCCCTATTTGTTTATTTTTCTAAATACATTCAAATATGTATCCGCTCATGAA
TTAATTCTTAGAAAAACTCATCGAGCATCAAATGAAACTGCAATTTATTCATATCAGGATTATCAATACC
ATATTTTTGAAAAAGCCGTTTCTGTAATGAAGGAGAAAACTCACCGAGGCAGTTCCATAGGATGGCAAGA
TCCTGGTATCGGTCTGCGATTCCGACTCGTCCAACATCAATACAACCTATTAATTTCCCCTCGTCAAAAA
TAAGGTTATCAAGTGAGAAATCACCATGAGTGACGACTGAATCCGGTGAGAATGGCAAAAGTTTATGCAT
TTCTTTCCAGACTTGTTCAACAGGCCAGCCATTACGCTCGTCATCAAAATCACTCGCATCAACCAAACCG
TTATTCATTCGTGATTGCGCCTGAGCGAGACGAAATACGCGATCGCTGTTAAAAGGACAATTACAAACAG
GAATCGAATGCAACCGGCGCAGGAACACTGCCAGCGCATCAACAATATTTTCACCTGAATCAGGATATTC
TTCTAATACCTGGAATGCTGTTTTCCCGGGGATCGCAGTGGTGAGTAACCATGCATCATCAGGAGTACGG
ATAAAATGCTTGATGGTCGGAAGAGGCATAAATTCCGTCAGCCAGTTTAGTCTGACCATCTCATCTGTAA
CATCATTGGCAACGCTACCTTTGCCATGTTTCAGAAACAACTCTGGCGCATCGGGCTTCCCATACAATCG
ATAGATTGTCGCACCTGATTGCCCGACATTATCGCGAGCCCATTTATACCCATATAAATCAGCATCCATG
TTGGAATTTAATCGCGGCCTAGAGCAAGACGTTTCCCGTTGAATATGGCTCATAACACCCCTTGTATTAC
TGTTTATGTAAGCAGACAGTTTTATTGTTCATGACCAAAATCCCTTAACGTGAGTTTTCGTTCCACTGAG
CGTCAGACCCCGTAGAAAAGATCAAAGGATCTTCTTGAGATCCTTTTTTTCTGCGCGTAATCTGCTGCTT
GCAAACAAAAAAACCACCGCTACCAGCGGTGGTTTGTTTGCCGGATCAAGAGCTACCAACTCTTTTTCCG
AAGGTAACTGGCTTCAGCAGAGCGCAGATACCAAATACTGTCCTTCTAGTGTAGCCGTAGTTAGGCCACC
ACTTCAAGAACTCTGTAGCACCGCCTACATACCTCGCTCTGCTAATCCTGTTACCAGTGGCTGCTGCCAG
TGGCGATAAGTCGTGTCTTACCGGGTTGGACTCAAGACGATAGTTACCGGATAAGGCGCAGCGGTCGGGC
TGAACGGGGGGTTCGTGCACACAGCCCAGCTTGGAGCGAACGACCTACACCGAACTGAGATACCTACAGC
GTGAGCTATGAGAAAGCGCCACGCTTCCCGAAGGGAGAAAGGCGGACAGGTATCCGGTAAGCGGCAGGGT
CGGAACAGGAGAGCGCACGAGGGAGCTTCCAGGGGGAAACGCCTGGTATCTTTATAGTCCTGTCGGGTTT
CGCCACCTCTGACTTGAGCGTCGATTTTTGTGATGCTCGTCAGGGGGGCGGAGCCTATGGAAAAACGCCA
GCAACGCGGCCTTTTTACGGTTCCTGGCCTTTTGCTGGCCTTTTGCTCACATGTTCTTTCCTGCGTTATC
CCCTGATTCTGTGGATAACCGTATTACCGCCTTTGAGTGAGCTGATACCGCTCGCCGCAGCCGAACGACC
GAGCGCAGCGAGTCAGTGAGCGAGGAAGCGGAAGAGCGCCTGATGCGGTATTTTCTCCTTACGCATCTGT
GCGGTATTTCACACCGCAATGGTGCACTCTCAGTACAATCTGCTCTGATGCCGCATAGTTAAGCCAGTAT
ACACTCCGCTATCGCTACGTGACTGGGTCATGGCTGCGCCCCGACACCCGCCAACACCCGCTGACGCGCC
CTGACGGGCTTGTCTGCTCCCGGCATCCGCTTACAGACAAGCTGTGACCGTCTCCGGGAGCTGCATGTGT
CAGAGGTTTTCACCGTCATCACCGAAACGCGCGAGGCAGCTGCGGTAAAGCTCATCAGCGTGGTCGTGAA
GCGATTCACAGATGTCTGCCTGTTCATCCGCGTCCAGCTCGTTGAGTTTCTCCAGAAGCGTTAATGTCTG
GCTTCTGATAAAGCGGGCCATGTTAAGGGCGGTTTTTTCCTGTTTGGTCACTGATGCCTCCGTGTAAGGG
GGATTTCTGTTCATGGGGGTAATGATACCGATGAAACGAGAGAGGATGCTCACGATACGGGTTACTGATG
ATGAACATGCCCGGTTACTGGAACGTTGTGAGGGTAAACAACTGGCGGTATGGATGCGGCGGGACCAGAG
AAAAATCACTCAGGGTCAATGCCAGCGCTTCGTTAATACAGATGTAGGTGTTCCACAGGGTAGCCAGCAG
CATCCTGCGATGCAGATCCGGAACATAATGGTGCAGGGCGCTGACTTCCGCGTTTCCAGACTTTACGAAA
CACGGAAACCGAAGACCATTCATGTTGTTGCTCAGGTCGCAGACGTTTTGCAGCAGCAGTCGCTTCACGT
TCGCTCGCGTATCGGTGATTCATTCTGCTAACCAGTAAGGCAACCCCGCCAGCCTAGCCGGGTCCTCAAC
GACAGGAGCACGATCATGCGCACCCGTGGGGCCGCCATGCCGGCGATAATGGCCTGCTTCTCGCCGAAAC
GTTTGGTGGCGGGACCAGTGACGAAGGCTTGAGCGAGGGCGTGCAAGATTCCGAATACCGCAAGCGACAG
GCCGATCATCGTCGCGCTCCAGCGAAAGCGGTCCTCGCCGAAAATGACCCAGAGCGCTGCCGGCACCTGT
CCTACGAGTTGCATGATAAAGAAGACAGTCATAAGTGCGGCGACGATAGTCATGCCCCGCGCCCACCGGA
AGGAGCTGACTGGGTTGAAGGCTCTCAAGGGCATCGGTCGAGATCCCGGTGCCTAATGAGTGAGCTAACT
TACATTAATTGCGTTGCGCTCACTGCCCGCTTTCCAGTCGGGAAACCTGTCGTGCCAGCTGCATTAATGA
ATCGGCCAACGCGCGGGGAGAGGCGGTTTGCGTATTGGGCGCCAGGGTGGTTTTTCTTTTCACCAGTGAG
ACGGGCAACAGCTGATTGCCCTTCACCGCCTGGCCCTGAGAGAGTTGCAGCAAGCGGTCCACGCTGGTTT
GCCCCAGCAGGCGAAAATCCTGTTTGATGGTGGTTAACGGCGGGATATAACATGAGCTGTCTTCGGTATC
GTCGTATCCCACTACCGAGATATCCGCACCAACGCGCAGCCCGGACTCGGTAATGGCGCGCATTGCGCCC
AGCGCCATCTGATCGTTGGCAACCAGCATCGCAGTGGGAACGATGCCCTCATTCAGCATTTGCATGGTTT
GTTGAAAACCGGACATGGCACTCCAGTCGCCTTCCCGTTCCGCTATCGGCTGAATTTGATTGCGAGTGAG
ATATTTATGCCAGCCAGCCAGACGCAGACGCGCCGAGACAGAACTTAATGGGCCCGCTAACAGCGCGATT
TGCTGGTGACCCAATGCGACCAGATGCTCCACGCCCAGTCGCGTACCGTCTTCATGGGAGAAAATAATAC
TGTTGATGGGTGTCTGGTCAGAGACATCAAGAAATAACGCCGGAACATTAGTGCAGGCAGCTTCCACAGC
AATGGCATCCTGGTCATCCAGCGGATAGTTAATGATCAGCCCACTGACGCGTTGCGCGAGAAGATTGTGC
ACCGCCGCTTTACAGGCTTCGACGCCGCTTCGTTCTACCATCGACACCACCACGCTGGCACCCAGTTGAT
CGGCGCGAGATTTAATCGCCGCGACAATTTGCGACGGCGCGTGCAGGGCCAGACTGGAGGTGGCAACGCC
AATCAGCAACGACTGTTTGCCCGCCAGTTGTTGTGCCACGCGGTTGGGAATGTAATTCAGCTCCGCCATC
GCCGCTTCCACTTTTTCCCGCGTTTTCGCAGAAACGTGGCTGGCCTGGTTCACCACGCGGGAAACGGTCT
GATAAGAGACACCGGCATACTCTGCGACATCGTATAACGTTACTGGTTTCACATTCACCACCCTGAATTG
ACTCTCTTCCGGGCGCTATCATGCCATACCGCGAAAGGTTTTGCGCCATTCGATGGTGTCCGGGATCTCG
ACGCTCTCCCTTATGCGACTCCTGCATTAGGAAGCAGCCCAGTAGTAGGTTGAGGCCGTTGAGCACCGCC
GCCGCAAGGAATGGTGCATGCAAGGAGATGGCGCCCAACAGTCCCCCGGCCACGGGGCCTGCCACCATAC
CCACGCCGAAACAAGCGCTCATGAGCCCGAAGTGGCGAGCCCGATCTTCCCCATCGGTGATGTCGGCGAT
ATAGGCGCCAGCAACCGCACCTGTGGCGCCGGTGATGCCGGCCACGATGCGTCCGGCGTAGAGGATCGAG
ATCTCGATCCCGCGAAATTAATACGACTCACTATAGGGGAATTGTGAGCGGATAACAATTCCCCTCTAGA
AATAATTTTGTTTAACTTTAAGAAGGAGATATACAT
Features (pLannotate 1.2.2; 20 found; start..end, strand, type, name):
     22..736     +  CDS            mCerulean (fragment): enhanced monomeric variant of CFP (Rizzo et al., 2004) mammalian codon-optimized
    781..2370    +  CDS            PARG (fragment): PARG_HUMAN - Experimental evidence at protein level: Swiss-Prot protein existence level 1. Poly(ADP-ribose) glycohydrolase that degrades poly(ADP- ribose) by hydrolyzing the ribose-ribose bonds present in poly(ADP- ribose) (PubMed:15450800, PubMed:21892188, PubMed:23102699, PubMed:23474714, PubMed:33186521). PARG acts both as an endo- and exoglycosidase, releasing poly(ADP-ribose) of different length as well as ADP-ribose monomers (PubMed:23102699, PubMed:23481255). It is however unable to cleave the ester bond between the terminal ADP-ribose and ADP-ribosylated residues, leaving proteins that
   2445..2462    +  CDS            9xHis (fragment): 9xHis affinity tag
   2472..2521    +  CDS            SET1 (fragment): solubility-enhancement tag derived from T7 phage gene 10B
   2529..2576    +  terminator     T7 terminator: transcription terminator for bacteriophage T7 RNA polymerase
   2613..3041    +  rep_origin     f1 ori (sequence partly withheld): f1 bacteriophage origin of replication; arrow indicates direction of (+) strand synthesis
   3094..3151    +  promoter       AmpR promoter (fragment): bla
   3160..3975    -  CDS            KanR: aminoglycoside phosphotransferase; aph(3')-Ia; confers resistance to kanamycin in bacteria or G418 (Geneticin®) in eukaryotes
   4097..4685    +  rep_origin     ori: high-copy-number ColE1/pMB1/pBR322/pUC origin of replication
   4871..5010    -  misc_feature   bom: basis of mobility region from pBR322
   5112..5303    -  CDS            rop: Rop protein, which maintains plasmids at low copy number; rop
   5320..5700    +  CDS            YPB1_ECOLX: Protein predicted: Swiss-Prot protein existence level 4. From Escherichia coli.
   5772..6063    -  CDS            TcR (fragment): tetracycline efflux protein; tet; confers resistance to tetracycline
   6078..6099    -  protein_bind   CAP binding site: CAP binding activates transcription in the presence of cAMP. E. coli catabolite activator protein
   6112..7194    -  CDS            lacI: lac repressor; lacI; The lac repressor binds to the lac operator to inhibit transcription in E. coli. This inhibition can be relieved by adding lactose or isopropyl-β-D-thiogalactopyranoside (IPTG).
   7195..7272    -  promoter       lacI promoter: lacI
   7280..7559    -  CDS            TcR (fragment): tetracycline efflux protein; tet; confers resistance to tetracycline
   7581..7599    +  promoter       T7 promoter: promoter for bacteriophage T7 RNA polymerase
   7600..7624    +  protein_bind   lac operator: The lac repressor binds to the lac operator to inhibit transcription in E. coli. This inhibition can be relieved by adding lactose or isopropyl-β-D-thiogalactopyranoside (IPTG). lac repressor encoded by lacI
   7639..7661    +  RBS            RBS: efficient ribosome binding site from bacteriophage T7 gene 10 (Olins and Rangwala, 1989)
