[The description below was written by a language model from this plasmid's Addgene catalogue record and pLannotate feature annotations shown in this document.]
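Description:
PARG-c002 is a bacterial expression plasmid built on the pNIC-CFP backbone for producing a fluorescent fusion of human poly(ADP-ribose) glycohydrolase in E. coli. The sequenced record is 7,668 nt and has a pET-like architecture. It carries a ColE1/pBR322-type origin together with the bom region and the rop gene, which is consistent with the low copy number given in the catalogue entry. An f1 phage origin is also present. Selection is by kanamycin through an aph(3')-Ia cassette. Short annotated tetracycline-resistance fragments appear to be nonfunctional backbone remnants.

The expression cassette is driven by a T7 promoter followed by a lac operator and the T7 gene 10 ribosome binding site. A plasmid-borne lacI gene supplies repressor, so transcription depends on a host that provides T7 RNA polymerase and is induced with IPTG or lactose. The open reading frame begins with mCerulean, a monomeric cyan fluorescent protein, fused at the N terminus of a PARG fragment spanning residues S448 to T976, which was inserted by ligation-independent cloning. PARG degrades poly(ADP-ribose) by hydrolysing its ribose-ribose bonds.

Downstream of the insert, the annotation picks up a short histidine-tag fragment and a small piece of a T7 gene 10B-derived sequence before the T7 terminator. The record does not show whether these lie in frame with the fusion or sit after a stop codon.

The stated purpose is recombinant fusion protein expression, and the plasmid belongs to a published toolbox of ADP-ribosyl binding proteins. The specific assay format for this cyan-tagged protein is not described in the record.
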