Addgene plasmid #173107: PARG-c002
Purpose: Expression of recombinant fusion protein in E. coli
Depositing lab: Lari Lehtiö. Depositing organization: University of Oulu. Publication: A molecular toolbox for ADP-ribosyl binding proteins. Sowa ST, Galera-Prat A, Wazir S, Alanen HI, Maksimainen MM, Lehtio L. Cell Rep Methods. 2021 Dec 20;1(8):100121. doi: 10.1016/j.crmeth.2021.100121. Epub 2021 Nov 11. PubMed 34786571.
Backbone
  Vector backbone: pNIC-CFP
  Vector type: Bacterial Expression
Growth in bacteria
  Bacterial resistance: Kanamycin, 50 μg/mL
  Growth temperature: 37°C
  Growth strain: DH5alpha
  Copy number: Low Copy
Gene/Insert
  Gene/Insert name: PARG
  Species: H. sapiens (human)
  Mutation: S448-T976
  Entrez Gene: PARG (a.k.a. PARG99)
  Tag / fusion protein: mCerulean (N terminal on backbone)
  Cloning method: Ligation Independent Cloning
Terms and licenses: Academic/Nonprofit Terms; Industry Terms: Not Available to Industry
Depositor comments: Please visit https://www.biorxiv.org/content/10.1101/2021.05.31.445082v2 for bioRxiv preprint.
How to cite: PARG-c002 was a gift from Lari Lehtiö (Addgene plasmid # 173107 ; http://n2t.net/addgene:173107 ; RRID:Addgene_173107)
